Addgene plasmid #241194: linker-T2A-NTRv2-linker-P2A-mNeonGreen-CAAX ORF3
Purpose: Middle entry vector for mini-Golden subcloning platform; NTRv2; mNeonGreen
Depositing lab: Junsu Kang. Depositing organization: University of Wisconsin, Madison. Publication: Advancing knock-in approaches for robust genome editing in zebrafish. Rodriguez-Parks A, Beezley EG, Manna S, Silaban I, Almutawa SI, Cao S, Ahmed H, Guyer M, Baker S, Richards MP, Kang J. Biol Open. 2026 Feb 2:bio.062472. doi: 10.1242/bio.062472. PubMed 41630603.
Backbone
  Vector backbone: pU6a:sgRNA#46
  Vector type: Mini-Golden
Growth in bacteria
  Bacterial resistance: Spectinomycin, 50 μg/mL
  Growth temperature: 37°C
  Growth strain: DH5alpha
  Copy number: Unknown
Gene/Insert
  Gene/Insert name: NTRv2; mNeonGreen
  Species: Synthetic
  Mutation: TCGC linker
  Cloning method: Restriction Enzyme; 5′ cloning site Unknown (unknown if destroyed); 3′ cloning site Unknown (unknown if destroyed)
Terms and licenses: Academic/Nonprofit Terms; Industry Terms: Not Available to Industry
How to cite: linker-T2A-NTRv2-linker-P2A-mNeonGreen-CAAX ORF3 was a gift from Junsu Kang (Addgene plasmid # 241194 ; http://n2t.net/addgene:241194 ; RRID:Addgene_241194)
