[The description below was written by a language model from this plasmid's Addgene catalogue record and pLannotate feature annotations shown in this document.]
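Description:
linker-T2A-NTRv2-linker-P2A-mNeonGreen-CAAX ORF3 is a 4.2 kb middle entry vector for the mini-Golden subcloning platform, built on the pU6a:sgRNA#46 backbone and described in work on knock-in genome editing in zebrafish. It is propagated in E. coli through a high-copy ColE1/pUC-type origin and selected with spectinomycin via the aadA (SmR) aminoglycoside adenylyltransferase gene. That gene lies downstream of fragments of a class 1 integron Pc promoter and a gentamicin acetyltransferase gene, which appear to be remnants of the original resistance cassette. rrnB T1 and T2 terminators and short lacZα and lacI fragments are also annotated in the backbone around the insert.

The payload is a synthetic, promoterless polycistronic coding module. According to the name, a linker and T2A peptide precede NTRv2, a nitroreductase annotated here by its similarity to bacterial nfsB. A second linker and P2A peptide then lead into mNeonGreen, which is fused at its C-terminus to a short K-Ras fragment providing the CAAX prenylation motif that targets the fluorescent protein to membranes. The 2A elements are not annotated individually in the feature table. No promoter drives the cassette in this plasmid. The leading 2A and the "ORF3" designation, together with the recorded TCGC linker, suggest that this is one of a set of reading-frame variants intended to be joined in frame to an upstream coding sequence, although the record does not spell this out. An SV40 poly(A) signal is annotated just downstream of the cassette, but on the opposite strand.

Once assembled into a final construct, ribosomal skipping at the 2A sites would give separate nitroreductase and membrane-localised green reporter proteins from one transcript. Nitroreductases are generally used for prodrug-induced ablation of the cells that express them, so the labelled cells could be both visualised and selectively ablated.
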