Features (pLannotate 1.2.2; 13 found; start..end, strand, type, name):
     41..84      +  terminator     rrnB T1 terminator: Escherichia coli rrnB; transcription terminator T1 from the E. coli rrnB gene
    131..167     -  CDS            lacZα (fragment): LacZα fragment of β-galactosidase; lacZ fragment
    259..909     +  CDS            nfsB: NFSB_SALTY - Also known as nfnB From Salmonella typhimurium (strain LT2 / SGSC1412 / ATCC 700720).
    976..1680    +  CDS            mNeonGreen: mNeonGreen is a basic (constitutively fluorescent) green/yellow fluorescent protein published in 2013, derived from Branchiostoma lanceolatum. It is reported to be a very rapidly-maturing monomer with moderate acid sensitivity.
   1681..1722    +  CDS            K-Ras (fragment): human small GTPase proto-oncoprotein
   1730..1747    -  promoter       T7 promoter (fragment): promoter for bacteriophage T7 RNA polymerase
   1752..1886    -  polyA_signal   SV40 poly(A) signal: SV40 polyadenylation signal
   2061..2084    +  promoter       Pc promoter (fragment): intI1 (promoter lies within the coding sequence); class 1 integron promoter
   2260..2316    +  CDS            GmR (fragment): gentamycin acetyltransferase; aacC1; confers resistance to gentamycin
   2323..3114    +  CDS            SmR: aminoglycoside adenylyltransferase (Murphy, 1985); aadA; confers resistance to spectinomycin and streptomycin
   3207..3795    +  rep_origin     ori: high-copy-number ColE1/pMB1/pBR322/pUC origin of replication
   3978..4070    +  CDS            lacI (fragment): lac repressor; lacI; The lac repressor binds to the lac operator to inhibit transcription in E. coli. This inhibition can be relieved by adding lactose or isopropyl-β-D-thiogalactopyranoside (IPTG).
   4125..4152    -  terminator     rrnB T2 terminator: transcription terminator T2 from the E. coli rrnB gene
>Addgene plasmid #241194 | linker-T2A-NTRv2-linker-P2A-mNeonGreen-CAAX ORF3 | addgene full sequence | sequence record 482030 | Addgene NGS Result
ATTTGTCCTACTCAGGAGAGCGTTCACCGACAAACAACAGATAAAACGAAAGGCCCAGTCTTCCGACTGA
GCCTTTCGTTTTATTTGATGCCTGGCAGTTCCCTACTCTCGCGTTAACGCTAGCATGGATGTTTTCCCAG
TCACGACGTTGTAAAACGACGGCCAGTCTTAAGCTCGGGCCCGGTCTCTTCGCCCGGCTCTGGGGAGGGC
AGAGGCAGTCTGCTGACATGCGGTGACGTGGAAGAGAATCCCGGCCCTATGACTATTGTTCAAGCTGCCC
AATCCCGCTACTCCACCAAAGCCTTTGATGCTTCGCGCAAATTGCCTGAAGAGAAAGTCGCGGCAGTGAA
AGAGTTAATCCGCATGAGTGCGTCCAGTGTCAACTCGCAACCTTGGCATTTTATTGTCGCGAGCAGTGAA
GAGGGAAAAGCGCGCATCGCCAAAGCAACACAAGGTGGTTTTGCTGCTAATGAGCGCAAGATTTTGGATG
CTTCTCACGTTGTGGTGTTCTGCGCCAAAACGGCGATTGATGAAGCGTACCTACTCGACCTTTTGGAAAG
CGAAGACAAAGATGGCCGCTACGCCGATGTCGAAGCAAAAAATGGCATGCACGCTGGTCGTTCATTTTTC
GTCAACATGCACCGCTTTGACTTGAAAGACGCGCATCACTGGATGGAAAAGCAAGTTTACCTCAATGTGG
GGACGCTGCTATTGGGTGCTTCTGCGATGGAGATCGACGCGGTGCCAATTGAAGGCTTCGATGCCAAGGT
GCTTGATGAGGAGTTTGGTCTGCGTGAGAAGGGCTTTACCAGCGTGGTGATTGTGCCGCTGGGTTACCAT
AGCGAAGACGATTTTAATGCTAAGCTGCCAAAATCACGTTGGTCAGCAGAGACTGTTTTTACCGAAATCG
GCTCTGGGGCTACAAACTTCTCTCTGCTGAAACAAGCTGGCGACGTGGAGGAGAACCCTGGACCTGTGAG
CAAGGGCGAGGAGGATAACATGGCCTCTCTCCCAGCGACACATGAGTTACACATCTTTGGCTCCATCAAC
GGTGTGGACTTTGACATGGTGGGTCAGGGCACCGGCAATCCAAATGATGGTTATGAGGAGTTAAACCTGA
AGTCCACCAAGGGTGACCTCCAGTTCTCCCCCTGGATTCTGGTCCCTCATATCGGGTATGGCTTCCATCA
GTACCTGCCCTACCCTGACGGGATGTCGCCTTTCCAGGCCGCCATGGTAGATGGCTCCGGCTACCAAGTC
CATCGCACAATGCAGTTTGAAGATGGTGCCTCCCTTACTGTTAACTACCGCTACACCTACGAGGGAAGCC
ACATCAAAGGAGAGGCCCAGGTGAAGGGGACTGGTTTCCCTGCTGACGGTCCTGTGATGACCAACTCGCT
GACCGCTGCGGACTGGTGCAGGTCGAAGAAGACTTACCCCAACGACAAAACCATCATCAGTACCTTTAAG
TGGAGTTACACCACTGGAAATGGCAAGCGCTACCGGAGCACTGCGCGGACCACCTACACCTTTGCCAAGC
CAATGGCGGCTAACTATCTGAAGAACCAGCCGATGTACGTGTTCCGTAAGACGGAGCTCAAGCACTCCAA
GACCGAGCTCAACTTCAAGGAGTGGCAAAAGGCCTTTACCGATGTGATGGGCATGGACGAGCTGTACAAG
AAGAAGAAAAAGAAGTCAAAGACAAAGTGTGTAATTATGTAAGCTAGAACTATAGTGAGTCGTATTACGT
AGATCCAGACATGATAAGATACATTGATGAGTTTGGACAAACCACAACTAGAATGCAGTGAAAAAAATGC
TTTATTTGTGAAATTTGTGATGCTATTGCTTTATTTGTAACCATTATAAGCTGCAATAAACAAGTTAACA
ACAACAATTGCATTCATTTTATGTTTCAGGTTCAGGGGGAGGTGTGGGAGGTTTTTTAATTCCTCAAGAG
ACCTCTAGACCAGCCAGGACAGAAATGCCTCGACTTCGCTGCTACCCAAGGTTGCCGGGTGACGCACACC
GTGGAAACGGATGAAGGCACGAACCCAGTGGACATAAGCCTGTTCGGTTCGTAAGCTGTAATGCAAGTAG
CGTATGCGCTCACGCAACTGGTCCAGAACCTTGACCGAACGCAGCGGTGGTAACGGCGCAGTGGCGGTTT
TCATGGCTTGTTATGACTGTTTTTTTGGGGTACAGTCTATGCCTCGGGCATCCAAGCAGCAAGCGCGTTA
CGCCGTGGGTCGATGTTTGATGTTATGGAGCAGCAACGATGTTACGCAGCAGGGCAGTCGCCCTAAAACA
AAGTTAAACATTATGAGGGAAGCGGTGATCGCCGAAGTATCGACTCAACTATCAGAGGTAGTTGGCGTCA
TCGAGCGCCATCTCGAACCGACGTTGCTGGCCGTACATTTGTACGGCTCCGCAGTGGATGGCGGCCTGAA
GCCACACAGTGATATTGATTTGCTGGTTACGGTGACCGTAAGGCTTGATGAAACAACGCGGCGAGCTTTG
ATCAACGACCTTTTGGAAACTTCGGCTTCCCCTGGAGAGAGCGAGATTCTCCGCGCTGTAGAAGTCACCA
TTGTTGTGCACGACGACATCATTCCGTGGCGTTATCCAGCTAAGCGCGAACTGCAATTTGGAGAATGGCA
GCGCAATGACATTCTTGCAGGTATCTTCGAGCCAGCCACGATCGACATTGATCTGGCTATCTTGCTGACA
AAAGCAAGAGAACATAGCGTTGCCTTGGTAGGTCCAGCGGCGGAGGAACTCTTTGATCCGGTTCCTGAAC
AGGATCTATTTGAGGCGCTAAATGAAACCTTAACGCTATGGAACTCGCCGCCCGACTGGGCTGGCGATGA
GCGAAATGTAGTGCTTACGTTGTCCCGCATTTGGTACAGCGCAGTAACCGGCAAAATCGCGCCGAAGGAT
GTCGCTGCCGACTGGGCAATGGAGCGCCTGCCGGCCCAGTATCAGCCCGTCATACTTGAAGCTAGACAGG
CTTATCTTGGACAAGAAGAAGATCGCTTGGCCTCGCGCGCAGATCAGTTGGAAGAATTTGTCCACTACGT
GAAAGGCGAGATCACCAAGGTAGTCGGCAAATAACCCTCGAGCCACCCATGACCAAAATCCCTTAACGTG
AGTTACGCGTCGTTCCACTGAGCGTCAGACCCCGTAGAAAAGATCAAAGGATCTTCTTGAGATCCTTTTT
TTCTGCGCGTAATCTGCTGCTTGCAAACAAAAAAACCACCGCTACCAGCGGTGGTTTGTTTGCCGGATCA
AGAGCTACCAACTCTTTTTCCGAAGGTAACTGGCTTCAGCAGAGCGCAGATACCAAATACTGTTCTTCTA
GTGTAGCCGTAGTTAGGCCACCACTTCAAGAACTCTGTAGCACCGCCTACATACCTCGCTCTGCTAATCC
TGTTACCAGTGGCTGCTGCCAGTGGCGATAAGTCGTGTCTTACCGGGTTGGACTCAAGACGATAGTTACC
GGATAAGGCGCAGCGGTCGGGCTGAACGGGGGGTTCGTGCACACAGCCCAGCTTGGAGCGAACGACCTAC
ACCGAACTGAGATACCTACAGCGTGAGCTATGAGAAAGCGCCACGCTTCCCGAAGGGAGAAAGGCGGACA
GGTATCCGGTAAGCGGCAGGGTCGGAACAGGAGAGCGCACGAGGGAGCTTCCAGGGGGAAACGCCTGGTA
TCTTTATAGTCCTGTCGGGTTTCGCCACCTCTGACTTGAGCGTCGATTTTTGTGATGCTCGTCAGGGGGG
CGGAGCCTATGGAAAAACGCCAGCAACGCGGCCTTTTTACGGTTCCTGGCCTTTTGCTGGCCTTTTGCTC
ACATGTTCTTTCCTGCGTTATCCCCTGATTCTGTGGATAACCGTATTACCGCCTTTGAGTGAGCTGATAC
CGCTCGCCGCAGCCGAACGACCGAGCGCAGCGAGTCAGTGAGCGAGGAAGCGGAAGAGCGCCCAATACGC
AAACCGCCTCTCCCCGCGCGTTGGCCGATTCATTAATGCAGCTGGCACGACAGGTTTCCCGACTGGAAAG
CGGGCAGTGAGCGCAACGCAATTAATACGCGTACCGCTAGCCAGGAAGAGTTTGTAGAAACGCAAAAAGG
CCATCCGTCAGGATGGCCTTCTGCTTAGTTTGATGCCTGGCAGTTTATGGCGGGCGTCCTGCCCGCCACC
CTCCGGGCCGTTGCTTCACAACGTTCAAATCCGCTCCCGGCGG
